Addgene plasmid #206288: pDL27_Cas9-His Δcys E532C/E945C
Purpose: Bacterial expression of SpCas9 Δcys E532C and E945C variant under T7 promoter
Depositing lab: Amit Choudhary. Depositing organization: Broad Institute. Publication: Engineering designer beta cells with a CRISPR-Cas9 conjugation platform. Lim D, Sreekanth V, Cox KJ, Law BK, Wagner BK, Karp JM, Choudhary A. Nat Commun. 2020 Aug 13;11(1):4043. doi: 10.1038/s41467-020-17725-0. PubMed 32792475.
Backbone
  Vector backbone: pET28a
  Backbone size w/o insert (bp): 5190
  Total vector size (bp): 9387
  Vector type: Bacterial Expression, CRISPR
Growth in bacteria
  Bacterial resistance: Kanamycin, 50 μg/mL
  Growth temperature: 37°C
  Growth strain: NEB Stable
  Copy number: High Copy
Gene/Insert
  Gene/Insert name: SpCas9
  Insert size (bp): 4101
  Mutation: C80S, E532C, C574S, E945C
  Promoter: T7
  Tag / fusion protein: 6x-His (C terminal on insert); SV40 NLS (N terminal on insert); SV40 NLS (C terminal on insert)
  Cloning method: Unknown
  Sequencing primers: 5′ TAATACGACTCACTATAGGG; 3′ GCTAGTTATTGCTCAGCGG
Resource information
  A portion of this plasmid was derived from a plasmid made by: Caixia Gao lab. Addgene # 98158 (pET28a-Cas9-His)
Terms and licenses: Academic/Nonprofit Terms; Industry Terms: Not Available to Industry
How to cite: pDL27_Cas9-His Δcys E532C/E945C was a gift from Amit Choudhary (Addgene plasmid # 206288 ; http://n2t.net/addgene:206288 ; RRID:Addgene_206288)
