[The description below was written by a language model from this plasmid's Addgene catalogue record and pLannotate feature annotations shown in this document.]
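Description:
pDL27_Cas9-His Δcys E532C/E945C is a 9,387 bp bacterial expression plasmid built on the pET28a backbone for producing recombinant Streptococcus pyogenes Cas9 in E. coli. It replicates from a ColE1/pMB1-type origin accompanied by the bom site and the rop gene. The catalogue lists it as high copy, although rop normally moderates copy number. Selection is with kanamycin through the aph(3')-Ia gene, and an f1 origin is also present. The short tetracycline-resistance fragments, the AmpR promoter fragment and the fragment annotated as a SET1 tag just before the terminator appear to be backbone remnants or annotation matches rather than functional parts.

The expression cassette follows the standard pET design. A T7 promoter is followed by a lac operator and the T7 gene 10 ribosome binding site, then the Cas9 coding sequence and a T7 terminator. A divergently oriented lacI gene with its own promoter supplies the repressor. Transcription therefore depends on a host supplying T7 RNA polymerase and can be induced with IPTG.

According to the record, the Cas9 protein is flanked by SV40 nuclear localisation signals at both ends and carries a C-terminal 6x-His tag for affinity purification, which the feature table detects as a His-tag fragment. The NLS elements are not separately annotated.

The insert carries C80S and C574S, which remove the two native cysteines (the "Δcys" background), together with E532C and E945C, which introduce cysteines at two defined positions. Such variants give unique thiol handles on the purified protein. This fits the associated work on a Cas9 conjugation platform, where engineered cysteines allow site-specific chemical attachment of cargo to the nuclease. Part of the plasmid derives from an earlier pET28a-Cas9-His construct.
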