Features (pLannotate 1.2.2; 19 found; start..end, strand, type, name):
      1..589     +  rep_origin     ori: high-copy-number ColE1/pMB1/pBR322/pUC origin of replication
    775..914     -  misc_feature   bom: basis of mobility region from pBR322
   1016..1207    -  CDS            rop: Rop protein, which maintains plasmids at low copy number; rop
   1224..1604    +  CDS            YPB1_ECOLX: Protein predicted: Swiss-Prot protein existence level 4. From Escherichia coli.
   1676..1967    -  CDS            TcR (fragment): tetracycline efflux protein; tet; confers resistance to tetracycline
   1982..2003    -  protein_bind   CAP binding site: CAP binding activates transcription in the presence of cAMP. E. coli catabolite activator protein
   2016..3098    -  CDS            lacI: lac repressor; lacI; The lac repressor binds to the lac operator to inhibit transcription in E. coli. This inhibition can be relieved by adding lactose or isopropyl-β-D-thiogalactopyranoside (IPTG).
   3099..3176    -  promoter       lacI promoter: lacI
   3184..3463    -  CDS            TcR (fragment): tetracycline efflux protein; tet; confers resistance to tetracycline
   3485..3503    +  promoter       T7 promoter: promoter for bacteriophage T7 RNA polymerase
   3504..3528    +  protein_bind   lac operator: The lac repressor binds to the lac operator to inhibit transcription in E. coli. This inhibition can be relieved by adding lactose or isopropyl-β-D-thiogalactopyranoside (IPTG). lac repressor encoded by lacI
   3543..3565    +  RBS            RBS: efficient ribosome binding site from bacteriophage T7 gene 10 (Olins and Rangwala, 1989)
   3605..7708    +  CDS            Cas9: Cas9 (Csn1) endonuclease from the Streptococcus pyogenes Type II CRISPR/Cas system generates RNA-guided double strand breaks in DNA
   7736..7753    +  CDS            9xHis (fragment): 9xHis affinity tag
   7763..7812    +  CDS            SET1 (fragment): solubility-enhancement tag derived from T7 phage gene 10B
   7820..7867    +  terminator     T7 terminator: transcription terminator for bacteriophage T7 RNA polymerase
   7904..8332    +  rep_origin     f1 ori (sequence partly withheld): f1 bacteriophage origin of replication; arrow indicates direction of (+) strand synthesis
   8385..8442    +  promoter       AmpR promoter (fragment): bla
   8451..9266    -  CDS            KanR: aminoglycoside phosphotransferase; aph(3')-Ia; confers resistance to kanamycin in bacteria or G418 (Geneticin®) in eukaryotes
>Addgene plasmid #206288 | pDL27_Cas9-His Δcys E532C/E945C | addgene full sequence | sequence record 408070 | Addgene NGS Result
TTGAGATCCTTTTTTTCTGCGCGTAATCTGCTGCTTGCAAACAAAAAAACCACCGCTACCAGCGGTGGTT
TGTTTGCCGGATCAAGAGCTACCAACTCTTTTTCCGAAGGTAACTGGCTTCAGCAGAGCGCAGATACCAA
ATACTGTCCTTCTAGTGTAGCCGTAGTTAGGCCACCACTTCAAGAACTCTGTAGCACCGCCTACATACCT
CGCTCTGCTAATCCTGTTACCAGTGGCTGCTGCCAGTGGCGATAAGTCGTGTCTTACCGGGTTGGACTCA
AGACGATAGTTACCGGATAAGGCGCAGCGGTCGGGCTGAACGGGGGGTTCGTGCACACAGCCCAGCTTGG
AGCGAACGACCTACACCGAACTGAGATACCTACAGCGTGAGCTATGAGAAAGCGCCACGCTTCCCGAAGG
GAGAAAGGCGGACAGGTATCCGGTAAGCGGCAGGGTCGGAACAGGAGAGCGCACGAGGGAGCTTCCAGGG
GGAAACGCCTGGTATCTTTATAGTCCTGTCGGGTTTCGCCACCTCTGACTTGAGCGTCGATTTTTGTGAT
GCTCGTCAGGGGGGCGGAGCCTATGGAAAAACGCCAGCAACGCGGCCTTTTTACGGTTCCTGGCCTTTTG
CTGGCCTTTTGCTCACATGTTCTTTCCTGCGTTATCCCCTGATTCTGTGGATAACCGTATTACCGCCTTT
GAGTGAGCTGATACCGCTCGCCGCAGCCGAACGACCGAGCGCAGCGAGTCAGTGAGCGAGGAAGCGGAAG
AGCGCCTGATGCGGTATTTTCTCCTTACGCATCTGTGCGGTATTTCACACCGCAATGGTGCACTCTCAGT
ACAATCTGCTCTGATGCCGCATAGTTAAGCCAGTATACACTCCGCTATCGCTACGTGACTGGGTCATGGC
TGCGCCCCGACACCCGCCAACACCCGCTGACGCGCCCTGACGGGCTTGTCTGCTCCCGGCATCCGCTTAC
AGACAAGCTGTGACCGTCTCCGGGAGCTGCATGTGTCAGAGGTTTTCACCGTCATCACCGAAACGCGCGA
GGCAGCTGCGGTAAAGCTCATCAGCGTGGTCGTGAAGCGATTCACAGATGTCTGCCTGTTCATCCGCGTC
CAGCTCGTTGAGTTTCTCCAGAAGCGTTAATGTCTGGCTTCTGATAAAGCGGGCCATGTTAAGGGCGGTT
TTTTCCTGTTTGGTCACTGATGCCTCCGTGTAAGGGGGATTTCTGTTCATGGGGGTAATGATACCGATGA
AACGAGAGAGGATGCTCACGATACGGGTTACTGATGATGAACATGCCCGGTTACTGGAACGTTGTGAGGG
TAAACAACTGGCGGTATGGATGCGGCGGGACCAGAGAAAAATCACTCAGGGTCAATGCCAGCGCTTCGTT
AATACAGATGTAGGTGTTCCACAGGGTAGCCAGCAGCATCCTGCGATGCAGATCCGGAACATAATGGTGC
AGGGCGCTGACTTCCGCGTTTCCAGACTTTACGAAACACGGAAACCGAAGACCATTCATGTTGTTGCTCA
GGTCGCAGACGTTTTGCAGCAGCAGTCGCTTCACGTTCGCTCGCGTATCGGTGATTCATTCTGCTAACCA
GTAAGGCAACCCCGCCAGCCTAGCCGGGTCCTCAACGACAGGAGCACGATCATGCGCACCCGTGGGGCCG
CCATGCCGGCGATAATGGCCTGCTTCTCGCCGAAACGTTTGGTGGCGGGACCAGTGACGAAGGCTTGAGC
GAGGGCGTGCAAGATTCCGAATACCGCAAGCGACAGGCCGATCATCGTCGCGCTCCAGCGAAAGCGGTCC
TCGCCGAAAATGACCCAGAGCGCTGCCGGCACCTGTCCTACGAGTTGCATGATAAAGAAGACAGTCATAA
GTGCGGCGACGATAGTCATGCCCCGCGCCCACCGGAAGGAGCTGACTGGGTTGAAGGCTCTCAAGGGCAT
CGGTCGAGATCCCGGTGCCTAATGAGTGAGCTAACTTACATTAATTGCGTTGCGCTCACTGCCCGCTTTC
CAGTCGGGAAACCTGTCGTGCCAGCTGCATTAATGAATCGGCCAACGCGCGGGGAGAGGCGGTTTGCGTA
TTGGGCGCCAGGGTGGTTTTTCTTTTCACCAGTGAGACGGGCAACAGCTGATTGCCCTTCACCGCCTGGC
CCTGAGAGAGTTGCAGCAAGCGGTCCACGCTGGTTTGCCCCAGCAGGCGAAAATCCTGTTTGATGGTGGT
TAACGGCGGGATATAACATGAGCTGTCTTCGGTATCGTCGTATCCCACTACCGAGATATCCGCACCAACG
CGCAGCCCGGACTCGGTAATGGCGCGCATTGCGCCCAGCGCCATCTGATCGTTGGCAACCAGCATCGCAG
TGGGAACGATGCCCTCATTCAGCATTTGCATGGTTTGTTGAAAACCGGACATGGCACTCCAGTCGCCTTC
CCGTTCCGCTATCGGCTGAATTTGATTGCGAGTGAGATATTTATGCCAGCCAGCCAGACGCAGACGCGCC
GAGACAGAACTTAATGGGCCCGCTAACAGCGCGATTTGCTGGTGACCCAATGCGACCAGATGCTCCACGC
CCAGTCGCGTACCGTCTTCATGGGAGAAAATAATACTGTTGATGGGTGTCTGGTCAGAGACATCAAGAAA
TAACGCCGGAACATTAGTGCAGGCAGCTTCCACAGCAATGGCATCCTGGTCATCCAGCGGATAGTTAATG
ATCAGCCCACTGACGCGTTGCGCGAGAAGATTGTGCACCGCCGCTTTACAGGCTTCGACGCCGCTTCGTT
CTACCATCGACACCACCACGCTGGCACCCAGTTGATCGGCGCGAGATTTAATCGCCGCGACAATTTGCGA
CGGCGCGTGCAGGGCCAGACTGGAGGTGGCAACGCCAATCAGCAACGACTGTTTGCCCGCCAGTTGTTGT
GCCACGCGGTTGGGAATGTAATTCAGCTCCGCCATCGCCGCTTCCACTTTTTCCCGCGTTTTCGCAGAAA
CGTGGCTGGCCTGGTTCACCACGCGGGAAACGGTCTGATAAGAGACACCGGCATACTCTGCGACATCGTA
TAACGTTACTGGTTTCACATTCACCACCCTGAATTGACTCTCTTCCGGGCGCTATCATGCCATACCGCGA
AAGGTTTTGCGCCATTCGATGGTGTCCGGGATCTCGACGCTCTCCCTTATGCGACTCCTGCATTAGGAAG
CAGCCCAGTAGTAGGTTGAGGCCGTTGAGCACCGCCGCCGCAAGGAATGGTGCATGCAAGGAGATGGCGC
CCAACAGTCCCCCGGCCACGGGGCCTGCCACCATACCCACGCCGAAACAAGCGCTCATGAGCCCGAAGTG
GCGAGCCCGATCTTCCCCATCGGTGATGTCGGCGATATAGGCGCCAGCAACCGCACCTGTGGCGCCGGTG
ATGCCGGCCACGATGCGTCCGGCGTAGAGGATCGAGATCTCGATCCCGCGAAATTAATACGACTCACTAT
AGGGGAATTGTGAGCGGATAACAATTCCCCTCTAGAAATAATTTTGTTTAACTTTAAGAAGGAGATATAC
CATGGGGTTTATGCCCAAGAAGAAGAGGAAGGTGATGGATAAGAAATACTCAATAGGCTTAGATATCGGC
ACAAATAGCGTCGGATGGGCGGTGATCACTGATGAATATAAGGTTCCGTCTAAAAAGTTCAAGGTTCTGG
GAAATACAGACCGCCACAGTATCAAAAAAAATCTTATAGGGGCTCTTTTATTTGACAGTGGAGAGACAGC
GGAAGCGACTCGTCTCAAACGGACAGCTCGTAGAAGGTATACACGTCGGAAGAATCGTATTAGCTATCTA
CAGGAGATTTTTTCAAATGAGATGGCGAAAGTAGATGATAGTTTCTTTCATCGACTTGAAGAGTCTTTTT
TGGTGGAAGAAGACAAGAAGCATGAACGTCATCCTATTTTTGGAAATATAGTAGATGAAGTTGCTTATCA
TGAGAAATATCCAACTATCTATCATCTGCGAAAAAAATTGGTAGATTCTACTGATAAAGCGGATTTGCGC
TTAATCTATTTGGCCTTAGCGCATATGATTAAGTTTCGTGGTCATTTTTTGATTGAGGGAGATTTAAATC
CTGATAATAGTGATGTGGACAAACTATTTATCCAGTTGGTACAAACCTACAATCAATTATTTGAAGAAAA
CCCTATTAACGCAAGTGGAGTAGATGCTAAAGCGATTCTTTCTGCACGATTGAGTAAATCAAGACGATTA
GAAAATCTCATTGCTCAGCTCCCCGGTGAGAAGAAAAATGGCTTATTTGGGAATCTCATTGCTTTGTCAT
TGGGTTTGACCCCTAATTTTAAATCAAATTTTGATTTGGCAGAAGATGCTAAATTACAGCTTTCAAAAGA
TACTTACGATGATGATTTAGATAATTTATTGGCGCAAATTGGAGATCAATATGCTGATTTGTTTTTGGCA
GCTAAGAATTTATCAGATGCTATTTTACTTTCAGATATCCTAAGAGTAAATACTGAAATAACTAAGGCTC
CCCTATCAGCTTCAATGATTAAACGCTACGATGAACATCATCAAGACTTGACTCTTTTAAAAGCTTTAGT
TCGACAACAACTTCCAGAAAAGTATAAAGAAATCTTTTTTGATCAATCAAAAAACGGATATGCAGGTTAT
ATTGATGGGGGAGCTAGCCAAGAAGAATTTTATAAATTTATCAAACCAATTTTAGAAAAAATGGATGGTA
CTGAGGAATTATTGGTGAAACTAAATCGTGAAGATTTGCTGCGCAAGCAACGGACCTTTGACAACGGCTC
TATTCCCCATCAAATTCACTTGGGTGAGCTGCATGCTATTTTGAGAAGACAAGAAGACTTTTATCCATTT
TTAAAAGACAATCGTGAGAAGATTGAAAAAATCTTGACTTTTCGAATTCCTTATTATGTTGGTCCATTGG
CGCGTGGCAATAGTCGTTTTGCATGGATGACTCGGAAGTCTGAAGAAACAATTACCCCATGGAATTTTGA
AGAAGTTGTCGATAAAGGTGCTTCAGCTCAATCATTTATTGAACGCATGACAAACTTTGATAAAAATCTT
CCAAATGAAAAAGTACTACCAAAACATAGTTTGCTTTATGAGTATTTTACGGTTTATAACGAATTGACAA
AGGTCAAATATGTTACTTGCGGAATGCGAAAACCAGCATTTCTTTCAGGTGAACAGAAGAAAGCCATTGT
TGATTTACTCTTCAAAACAAATCGAAAAGTAACCGTTAAGCAATTAAAAGAAGATTATTTCAAAAAAATA
GAAAGCTTTGATAGTGTTGAAATTTCAGGAGTTGAAGATAGATTTAATGCTTCATTAGGTACCTACCATG
ATTTGCTAAAAATTATTAAAGATAAAGATTTTTTGGATAATGAAGAAAATGAAGATATCTTAGAGGATAT
TGTTTTAACATTGACCTTATTTGAAGATAGGGAGATGATTGAGGAAAGACTTAAAACATATGCTCACCTC
TTTGATGATAAGGTGATGAAACAGCTTAAACGTCGCCGTTATACTGGTTGGGGACGTTTGTCTCGAAAAT
TGATTAATGGTATTAGGGATAAGCAATCTGGCAAAACAATATTAGATTTTTTGAAATCAGATGGTTTTGC
CAATCGCAATTTTATGCAGCTGATCCATGATGATAGTTTGACATTTAAAGAAGACATTCAAAAAGCACAA
GTGTCTGGACAAGGCGATAGTTTACATGAACATATTGCAAATTTAGCTGGTAGCCCTGCTATTAAAAAAG
GTATTTTACAGACTGTAAAAGTTGTTGATGAATTGGTCAAAGTAATGGGGCGGCATAAGCCAGAAAATAT
CGTTATTGAAATGGCACGTGAAAATCAGACAACTCAAAAGGGCCAGAAAAATTCGCGAGAGCGTATGAAA
CGAATCGAAGAAGGTATCAAAGAATTAGGAAGTCAGATTCTTAAAGAGCATCCTGTTGAAAATACTCAAT
TGCAAAATGAAAAGCTCTATCTCTATTATCTCCAAAATGGAAGAGACATGTATGTGGACCAAGAATTAGA
TATTAATCGTTTAAGTGATTATGATGTCGATCACATTGTTCCACAAAGTTTCCTTAAAGACGATTCAATA
GACAATAAGGTCTTAACGCGTTCTGATAAAAATCGTGGTAAATCGGATAACGTTCCAAGTGAAGAAGTAG
TCAAAAAGATGAAAAACTATTGGAGACAACTTCTAAACGCCAAGTTAATCACTCAACGTAAGTTTGATAA
TTTAACGAAAGCTGAACGTGGAGGTTTGAGTGAACTTGATAAAGCTGGTTTTATCAAACGCCAATTGGTT
GAAACTCGCCAAATCACTAAGCATGTGGCACAAATTTTGGATAGTCGCATGAATACTAAATACGATTGCA
ATGATAAACTTATTCGAGAGGTTAAAGTGATTACCTTAAAATCTAAATTAGTTTCTGACTTCCGAAAAGA
TTTCCAATTCTATAAAGTACGTGAGATTAACAATTACCATCATGCCCATGATGCGTATCTAAATGCCGTC
GTTGGAACTGCTTTGATTAAGAAATATCCAAAACTTGAATCGGAGTTTGTCTATGGTGATTATAAAGTTT
ATGATGTTCGTAAAATGATTGCTAAGTCTGAGCAAGAAATAGGCAAAGCAACCGCAAAATATTTCTTTTA
CTCTAATATCATGAACTTCTTCAAAACAGAAATTACACTTGCAAATGGAGAGATTCGCAAACGCCCTCTA
ATCGAAACTAATGGGGAAACTGGAGAAATTGTCTGGGATAAAGGGCGAGATTTTGCCACAGTGCGCAAAG
TATTGTCCATGCCCCAAGTCAATATTGTCAAGAAAACAGAAGTACAGACAGGCGGATTCTCCAAGGAGTC
AATTTTACCAAAAAGAAATTCGGACAAGCTTATTGCTCGTAAAAAAGACTGGGATCCAAAAAAATATGGT
GGTTTTGATAGTCCAACGGTAGCTTATTCAGTCCTAGTGGTTGCTAAGGTGGAAAAAGGGAAATCGAAGA
AGTTAAAATCCGTTAAAGAGTTACTAGGGATCACAATTATGGAAAGAAGTTCCTTTGAAAAAAATCCGAT
TGACTTTTTAGAAGCTAAAGGATATAAGGAAGTTAAAAAAGACTTAATCATTAAACTACCTAAATATAGT
CTTTTTGAGTTAGAAAACGGTCGTAAACGGATGCTGGCTAGTGCCGGAGAATTACAAAAAGGAAATGAGC
TGGCTCTGCCAAGCAAATATGTGAATTTTTTATATTTAGCTAGTCATTATGAAAAGTTGAAGGGTAGTCC
AGAAGATAACGAACAAAAACAATTGTTTGTGGAGCAGCATAAGCATTATTTAGATGAGATTATTGAGCAA
ATCAGTGAATTTTCTAAGCGTGTTATTTTAGCAGATGCCAATTTAGATAAAGTTCTTAGTGCATATAACA
AACATAGAGACAAACCAATACGTGAACAAGCAGAAAATATTATTCATTTATTTACGTTGACGAATCTTGG
AGCTCCCGCTGCTTTTAAATATTTTGATACAACAATTGATCGTAAACGATATACGTCTACAAAAGAAGTT
TTAGATGCCACTCTTATCCATCAATCCATCACTGGTCTTTATGAAACACGCATTGATTTGAGTCAGCTAG
GAGGTGACCCCAAGAAGAAGAGGAAGGTGCTCGAGCACCACCACCACCACCACTGAGATCCGGCTGCTAA
CAAAGCCCGAAAGGAAGCTGAGTTGGCTGCTGCCACCGCTGAGCAATAACTAGCATAACCCCTTGGGGCC
TCTAAACGGGTCTTGAGGGGTTTTTTGCTGAAAGGAGGAACTATATCCGGATTGGCGAATGGG
[124 nt withheld, positions 7904-8027]
C
[91 nt withheld, positions 8029-8119]
A
[49 nt withheld, positions 8121-8169]
CCTTTGACGTTGGAGTCCACGTTCTTT
[37 nt withheld, positions 8197-8233]
ACCCTATCTCGGTCTATTCTTTTGATTTATAAGGGATTTTGCCGATTTCGGCCTATTGGTTAAAAAATGA
GCTGATTTAACAAAAATTTAACGCGAATTTTAACAAAATATTAACGCTTACAATTTAGGTGGCACTTTTC
GGGGAAATGTGCGCGGAACCCCTATTTGTTTATTTTTCTAAATACATTCAAATATGTATCCGCTCATGAA
TTAATTCTTAGAAAAACTCATCGAGCATCAAATGAAACTGCAATTTATTCATATCAGGATTATCAATACC
ATATTTTTGAAAAAGCCGTTTCTGTAATGAAGGAGAAAACTCACCGAGGCAGTTCCATAGGATGGCAAGA
TCCTGGTATCGGTCTGCGATTCCGACTCGTCCAACATCAATACAACCTATTAATTTCCCCTCGTCAAAAA
TAAGGTTATCAAGTGAGAAATCACCATGAGTGACGACTGAATCCGGTGAGAATGGCAAAAGTTTATGCAT
TTCTTTCCAGACTTGTTCAACAGGCCAGCCATTACGCTCGTCATCAAAATCACTCGCATCAACCAAACCG
TTATTCATTCGTGATTGCGCCTGAGCGAGACGAAATACGCGATCGCTGTTAAAAGGACAATTACAAACAG
GAATCGAATGCAACCGGCGCAGGAACACTGCCAGCGCATCAACAATATTTTCACCTGAATCAGGATATTC
TTCTAATACCTGGAATGCTGTTTTCCCGGGGATCGCAGTGGTGAGTAACCATGCATCATCAGGAGTACGG
ATAAAATGCTTGATGGTCGGAAGAGGCATAAATTCCGTCAGCCAGTTTAGTCTGACCATCTCATCTGTAA
CATCATTGGCAACGCTACCTTTGCCATGTTTCAGAAACAACTCTGGCGCATCGGGCTTCCCATACAATCG
ATAGATTGTCGCACCTGATTGCCCGACATTATCGCGAGCCCATTTATACCCATATAAATCAGCATCCATG
TTGGAATTTAATCGCGGCCTAGAGCAAGACGTTTCCCGTTGAATATGGCTCATAACACCCCTTGTATTAC
TGTTTATGTAAGCAGACAGTTTTATTGTTCATGACCAAAATCCCTTAACGTGAGTTTTCGTTCCACTGAG
CGTCAGACCCCGTAGAAAAGATCAAAGGATCTTC
